Addgene plasmid #48992: pBEG R2-iCreT2ALuc-L3 #BGV208
Purpose: Supplies Cre recombinase and Luciferase and IRES with flanked by AttR2 and AttL3 sites for Gateway cloning recombination reaction. (This corresponds to a module 3 plasmid).
Depositing lab: David Dankort. Depositing organization: McGill University. Publication: A modular lentiviral and retroviral construction system to rapidly generate vectors for gene expression and gene knockdown in vitro and in vivo. Geiling B, Vandal G, Posner AR, de Bruyns A, Dutchak KL, Garnett S, Dankort D. PLoS One. 2013 Oct 11;8(10):e76279. doi: 10.1371/journal.pone.0076279. PubMed 24146852.
Backbone
  Vector backbone: pBEG R2+L3
  Backbone manufacturer: Dankort Lab
  Total vector size (bp): 5692
  Vector type: Luciferase ; Gateway cloning vector
Growth in bacteria
  Bacterial resistance: Kanamycin, 50 μg/mL
  Growth temperature: 37°C
  Growth strain: DH5alpha
  Copy number: Unknown
Gene/Insert 1
  Gene/Insert name: cre recombinase
  Promoter: Unknown
  Tag / fusion protein: IRES (weak) (N terminal on insert)
  Cloning method: Unknown
  Sequencing primers: 5′ NA
Gene/Insert 2
  Gene/Insert name: Luciferase
  Promoter: Unknown
  Cloning method: Unknown
  Sequencing primers: 5′ NA
Terms and licenses: Academic/Nonprofit Terms; Industry Terms: Not Available to Industry
How to cite: pBEG R2-iCreT2ALuc-L3 #BGV208 was a gift from David Dankort (Addgene plasmid # 48992 ; http://n2t.net/addgene:48992 ; RRID:Addgene_48992)
