[The description below was written by a language model from this plasmid's Addgene catalogue record.]
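Description:
pBEG R2-iCreT2ALuc-L3 is a Gateway entry-type plasmid of about 5.7 kb, built on the pBEG R2+L3 backbone and serving as a "module 3" donor in a modular system for assembling lentiviral and retroviral expression vectors. It is propagated in standard E. coli cloning strains under kanamycin selection. The record does not state the origin of replication or copy number, and no feature table is provided, so the exact layout of the elements can only be inferred from the catalogue fields and the construct name.

The payload is a cassette flanked by attR2 and attL3 recombination sites, which dictate its position and orientation when combined with other modules and a destination vector in a multisite Gateway recombination reaction. Within the cassette, an IRES (noted as a weak version) precedes Cre recombinase. The name indicates that Cre is joined to luciferase through a T2A self-cleaving peptide, so both proteins would be produced from a single open reading frame. No promoter is recorded for either insert, consistent with the design logic: the IRES allows cap-independent translation of Cre-T2A-luciferase as the downstream part of a transcript driven by a promoter and upstream gene supplied by other modules in the final assembled vector.

Once assembled into a viral vector, the module would let a gene of interest be co-expressed with Cre, for recombining loxP-flanked alleles, and luciferase, for bioluminescent tracking of transduced cells in vitro or in vivo. The type of luciferase is not specified in the record.
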