>Addgene plasmid #48992 | pBEG R2-iCreT2ALuc-L3 #BGV208 | depositor partial sequence | sequence record 71789 | Full sequence
CCAATACGCAAACCGCCTCTCCCCGCGCGTTGGCCGATTCATTAATGCAGCTGGCACGACAGGTTTCCCG
ACTGGAAAGCGGGCAGTGAGCGCAACGCAATTAATGTGAGTTAGCTCACTCATTAGGCACCCCAGGCTTT
ACACTTTATGCTTCCGCGGCTCGTATGTTGTGTGGAATTGTGAGCGGATAACAATTTCACACAGGAAACA
GCTATGACCATGATTACGCCACTAGCAGATCTGCCGGCCATAGTGACTGGATATGTTGTGTTTTACAGTA
TTATGTAGTCTGTTTTTTATGCAAAATCTAATTTAATATATTGATATTTATATCATTTTACGTTTCTCGT
TCAGCTTTCTTGTACAAAGTGGTGCTAGCGCGGCCGCACCGGTAGGCCTCGTACGCTTAATTAACGGATC
CGGAATTCCGCCCCTCTCCCTCCCCCCCCCCTAACGTTACTGGCCGAAGCCGCTTGGAATAAGGCCGGTG
TGCGTTTGTCTATATGTTATTTTCCACCATATTGCCGTCTTTTGGCAATGTGAGGGCCCGGAAACCTGGC
CCTGTCTTCTTGACGAGCATTCCTAGGGGTCTTTCCCCTCTCGCCAAAGGAATGCAAGGTCTGTTGAATG
TCGTGAAGGAAGCAGTTCCTCTGGAAGCTTCTTGAAGACAAACAACGTCTGTAGCGACCCTTTGCAGGCA
GCGGAACCCCCCACCTGGCGACAGGTGCCTCTGCGGCCAAAAGCCACGTGTATAAGATACACCTGCAAAG
GCGGCACAACCCCAGTGCCACGTTGTGAGTTGGATAGTTGTGGAAAGAGTCAAATGGCTCTCCTCAAGCG
TATTCAACAAGGGGCTGAAGGATGCCCAGAAGGTACCCCATTGTATGGGATCTGATCTGGGGCCTCGGTG
CACATGCTTTACATGTGTTTAGTCGAGGTTAAAAAACGTCTAGGCCCCCCGAACCACGGGGACGTGGTTT
TCCTTTGAAAAACACGATGATAAGCTTGATCTCGGACCATGTCCAATTTACTGACCGTACACCAAAATTT
GCCTGCATTACCGGTCGATGCAACGAGTGATGAGGTTCGCAAGAACCTGATGGACATGTTCAGGGATCGC
CAGGCGTTTTCTGAGCATACCTGGAAAATGCTTCTGTCCGTTTGCCGGTCGTGGGCGGCATGGTGCAAGT
TGAATAACCGGAAATGGTTTCCCGCAGAACCTGAAGATGTTCGCGATTATCTTCTATATCTTCAGGCGCG
CGGTCTGGCAGTAAAAACTATCCAGCAACATTTGGGCCAGCTAAACATGCTTCATCGTCGGTCCGGGCTG
CCACGACCAAGTGACAGCAATGCTGTTTCACTGGTTATGCGGCGGATCCGAAAAGAAAACGTTGATGCCG
GTGAACGTGCAAAACAGGCTCTAGCGTTCGAACGCACTGATTTCGACCAGGTTCGTTCACTCATGGAAAA
TAGCGATCGCTGCCAGGATATACGTAATCTGGCATTTCTGGGGATTGATTATAACACCCTGTTACGTATA
GCCGAAATTGCCAGGATCAGGGTTAAAGATATCTCACGTACTGACGGTGGGAGAATGTTAATCCATATTG
GCAGAACGAAAACGCTGGTTAGCACCGCAGGTGTAGAGAAGGCACTTAGCCTGGGGGTAACTAAACTGGT
CGAGCGATGGATTTCCGTCTCTGGTGTAGCTGATGATCCGAATAACTACCTGTTTTGCCGGGTCAGAAAA
AATGGTGTTGCCGCGCCATCTGCCACCAGCCAGCTATCAACTCGCGCCCTGGAAGGGATTTTTGAAGCAA
CTCATCGATTGATTTACGGCGCTAAGGATGACTCTGGTCAGAGATACCTGGCCTGGTCTGGACACAGTGC
CCGTGTCGGAGCCGCGCGAGATATGGCCCGCGCTGGAGTTTCAATACCGGAGATCATGCAAGCTGGTGGC
TGGACCAATGTAAATATTGTCATGAACTATATCCGTAACCTGGATAGTGAAACAGGGGCAATGGTGCGCC
TGCTGGAAGATGGCGATGCCGGCGGCAGCGGCGAGGGCAGAGGCAGCCTGCTGACCTGCGGCGACGTGGA
GGAGAACCCTGGCCCCATGGAAGACGCCAAAAACATAAAGAAAGGCCCGGCGCCATTCTATCCTCTAGAG
GATGGAACCGCTGGAGAGCAACTGCATAAGGCTATGAAGAGATACGCCCTGGTTCCTGGAACAATTGCTT
TTACAGATGCACATATCGAGGTGAACATCACGTACGCGGAATACTTCGAAATGTCCGTTCGGTTGGCAGA
AGCTATGAAACGATATGGGCTGAATACAAATCACAGAATCGTCGTATGCAGTGAAAACTCTCTTCAATTC
TTTATGCCGGTGTTGGGCGCGTTATTTATCGGAGTTGCAGTTGCGCCCGCGAACGACATTTATAATGAAC
GTGAATTGCTCAACAGTATGAACATTTCGCAGCCTACCGTAGTGTTTGTTTCCAAAAAGGGGTTGCAAAA
AATTTTGAACGTGCAAAAAAAATTACCAATAATCCAGAAAATTATTATCATGGATTCTAAAACGGATTAC
CAGGGATTTCAGTCGATGTACACGTTCGTCACATCTCATCTACCTCCCGGTTTTAATGAATACGATTTTG
TACCAGAGTCCTTTGATCGTGACAAAACAATTGCACTGATAATGAATTCCTCTGGATCTACTGGGTTACC
TAAGGGTGTGGCCCTTCCGCATAGAACTGCCTGCGTCAGATTCTCGCATGCCAGAGATCCTATTTTTGGC
AATCAAATCATTCCGGATACTGCGATTTTAAGTGTTGTTCCATTCCATCACGGTTTTGGAATGTTTACTA
CACTCGGATATTTGATATGTGGATTTCGAGTCGTCTTAATGTATAGATTTGAAGAAGAGCTGTTTTTACG
ATCCCTTCAGGATTACAAAATTCAAAGTGCGTTGCTAGTACCAACCCTATTTTCATTCTTCGCCAAAAGC
ACTCTGATTGACAAATACGATTTATCTAATTTACACGAAATTGCTTCTGGGGGCGCACCTCTTTCGAAAG
AAGTCGGGGAAGCGGTTGCAAAACGCTTCCATCTTCCAGGGATACGACAAGGATATGGGCTCACTGAGAC
TACATCAGCTATTCTGATTACACCCGAGGGGGATGATAAACCGGGCGCGGTCGGTAAAGTTGTTCCATTT
TTTGAAGCGAAGGTTGTGGATCTGGATACCGGGAAAACGCTGGGCGTTAATCAGAGAGGCGAATTATGTG
TCAGAGGACCTATGATTATGTCCGGTTATGTAAACAATCCGGAAGCGACCAACGCCTTGATTGACAAGGA
TGGATGGCTACATTCTGGAGACATAGCTTACTGGGACGAAGACGAACACTTCTTCATAGTTGACCGCTTG
AAGTCTTTAATTAAATACAAAGGATATCAGGTGGCCCCCGCTGAATTGGAATCGATATTGTTACAACACC
CCAACATCTTCGACGCGGGCGTGGCAGGTCTTCCCGACGATGACGCCGGTGAACTTCCCGCCGCCGTTGT
TGTTTTGGAGCACGGAAAGACGATGACGGAAAAAGAGATCGTGGATTACGTCGCCAGTCAAGTAACAACC
GCGAAAAAGTTGCGCGGAGGAGTTGTGTTTGTGGACGAAGTACCGAAAGGTCTTACCGGAAAACTCGACG
CAAGAAAAATCAGAGAGATCCTCATAAAGGCCAAGAAGGGCGGAAAGTCCAAATTGTAATAGGATCCGCT
AGGCTCGACGATATCGGCGCGCCCCCGGGCAACTTTATTATACAAAGTTGGCATTATAAAAAAGCATTGC
TCATCAATTTGTTGCAACGAACAGGTCACTATCAGTCAAAATAAAATCATTATTTACTAGTGTTAACTTC
GATCCCCAATTCGCCCTATAGTGAGTCGTATTACAATTCACTGGCCGTCGTTTTACAACGTCGTGACTGG
GAAAACCCTGGCGTTACCCAACTTAATCGCCTTGCAGCACATCCCCCTTTCGCCAGCTGGCGTAATAGCG
AAGAGGCCCGCACCGATCGCCCTTCCCAACAGTTGCGCAGCCTGAATGGCGAATGAGCTTGCGCCGTCCC
GTCAAGTCAGCGTAATGCTCTGCCAGTGTTACAACCAATTAACCAATTCTGATTAGAAAAACTCATCGAG
CATCAAATGAAACTGCAATTTATTCATATCAGGATTATCAATACCATATTTTTGAAAAAGCCGTTTCTGT
AATGAAGGAGAAAACTCACCGAGGCAGTTCCATAGGATGGCAAGATCCTGGTATCGGTCTGCGATTCCGA
CTCGTCCAACATCAATACAACCTATTAATTTCCCCTCGTCAAAAATAAGGTTATCAAGTGAGAAATCACC
ATGAGTGACGACTGAATCCGGTGAGAATGGCAAAAGGTTATGCATTTCTTTCCAGACTTGTTCAACAGGC
CAGCCATTACGCTCGTCATCAAAATCACTCGCATCAACCAAACCGTTATTCATTCGTGATTGCGCCTGAG
CGAGACGAAATACGCGATCGCTGTTAAAAGGACAATTACAAACAGGAATCGAATGCAACCGGCGCAGGAA
CACTGCCAGCGCATCAACAATATTTTCACCTGAATCAGGATATTCTTCTAATACCTGGAATGCTGTTTTC
CCAGGGATCGCAGTGGTGAGTAACCATGCATCATCAGGAGTACGGATAAAATGCTTGATGGTCGGAAGAG
GCATAAATTCCGTCAGCCAGTTTAGTCTGACCATCTCATCTGTAACATCATTGGCAACGCTACCTTTGCC
ATGTTTCAGAAACAACTCTGGCGCATCGGGCTTCCCATACAATCAATAGATTGTCGCACCTGATTGCCCG
ACATTATCGCGAGCCCATTTATACCCATATAAATCAGCATCCATGTTGGAATTTAATCGCGGCCTCGACG
AGCAAGACGTTTCCCGTTGAATATGGCTCATAACACCCCTTGTATTACTGTTTATGTAAGCAGACAGTTT
TATTGTTCATGATGATATATTTTTATCTTGTGCAATGTAACATCAGAGATTTTGAGACACTCGACAAGAT
GATCTTCTTGAGATCGTTTTGGTCTGCGCGTAATCTCTTGCTCTGAAAACGAAAAAACCGCCTTGCAGGG
CGGTTTTTCGAAGGTTCTCTGAGCTACCAACTCTTTGAACCGAGGTAACTGGCTTGGAGGAGCGCAGTCA
CCAAAACTTGTCCTTTCAGTTTAGCCTTAACCGGCGCATGACTTCAAGACTAACTCCTCTAAATCAATTA
CCAGTGGCTGCTGCCAGTGGTGCTTTTGCATGTCTTTCCGGGTTGGACTCAAGACGATAGTTACCGGATA
AGGCGCAGCGGTCGGACTGAACGGGGGGTTCGTGCATACAGTCCAGCTTGGAGCGAACTGCCTACCCGGA
ACTGAGTGTCAGGCGTGGAATGAGACAAACGCGGCCATAACAGCGGAATGACACCGGTAAACCGAAAGGC
AGGAACAGGAGAGCGCACGAGGGAGCCGCCAGGGGAAACGCCTGGTATCTTTATAGTCCTGTCGGGTTTC
GCCACCACTGATTTGAGCGTCAGATTTCGTGATGCTTGTCAGGGGGGCGGAGCCTATGGAAAAACGGCTT
TGCCGCGGCCCTCTCACTTCCC
