>Addgene plasmid #48992 | pBEG R2-iCreT2ALuc-L3 #BGV208 | addgene partial sequence | sequence record 72851 | M13pUC-Fwd 5'-CCCAGTCACGACGTTGTAAAACG-3'
CGACTCACTATAGGGCGAATTGGGGATCGAAGTTAACACTAGTAAATAATGATTTTATTTTGACTGATAG
TGACCTGTTCGTTGCAACAAATTGATGAGCAATGCTTTTTTATAATGCCAACTTTGTATAATAAAGTTGC
CCGGGGGCGCGCCGATATCGTCGAGCCTAGCGGATCCTATTACAATTTGGACTTTCCGCCCTTCTTGGCC
TTTATGAGGATCTCTCTGATTTTTCTTGCGTCGAGTTTTCCGGTAAGACCTTTCGGTACTTCGTCCACAA
ACACAACTCCTCCGCGCAACTTTTTCGCGGTTGTTACTTGACTGGCGACGTAATCCACGATCTCTTTTTC
CGTCATCGTCTTTCCGTGCTCCAAAACAACAACGGCGGCGGGAAGTTCACCGGCGTCATCGTCGGGAAGA
CCTGCCACGCCCGCGTCGAAGATGTTGGGGTGTTGTAACAATATCGATTCCAATTCAGCGGGGGCCACCT
GATATCCTTTGTATTTAATTAAAGACTTCAAGCGGTCAACTATGAAGAAGTGTTCGTCTTCGTCCCAGTA
AGCTATGTCTCCAGAATGTAGCCATCCATCCTTGTCAATCAAGGCGTTGGTCGCTTCCGGATTGTTTACA
TAACCGGACATAATCATAGGTCCTCTGACACATAATTCGCCTCTCTGATTAACGCCCAGCGTTTTCCCGG
TATCCAGATCCACAACCTTCGCTTCAAAAAATGGAACAACTTTACCGACCGCGCCCGGTTTATCATCCCC
CTCGGGTGTAATCAGAATAGCTGATGTAGTCTCAGTGAGCCCATATCCTTGTCGTATCCCTGGAAGATGG
AAGCGTTTTGCAACCGCTTCCCCGACTTCTTTCGAAAGAGGTGCGCCCCCAGAAGCAATTTCGTGTAAAT
TAGATAAATCGTATTTGTCAATCA
