>Addgene plasmid #48992 | pBEG R2-iCreT2ALuc-L3 #BGV208 | addgene partial sequence | sequence record 75493 | M13pUC-rev 5'-AGCGGATAACAATTTCACACAGG-3'
GATTACGCCACTAGCAGATCTGCCGGCCATAGTGACTGGATATGTTGTGTTTTACAGTATTATGTAGTCT
GTTTTTTATGCAAAATCTAATTTAATATATTGATATTTATATCATTTTACGTTTCTCGTTCAGCTTTCTT
GTACAAAGTGGTGCTAGCGCGGCCGCACCGGTAGGCCTCGTACGCTTAATTAACGGATCCGGAATTCCGC
CCC
