>Addgene plasmid #48992 | pBEG R2-iCreT2ALuc-L3 #BGV208 | addgene partial sequence | sequence record 76394 | LucNRev
ATGGCGCCGGGCCTTTCTTTATGTTTTTGGCGTCTTCCATGGGGCCAGGGTTCTCCTCCACGTCGCCGCA
GGTCAGCAGGCTGCCTCTGCCCTCGCCGCTGCCGCCGGCATCGCCATCTTCCAGCAGGCGCACCATTGCC
CCTGTTTCACTATCCAGGTTACGGATATAGTTCATGACAATATTTACATTGGTCCAGCCACCAGCTTGCA
TGATCTCCGGTATTGAAACTCCAGCGCGGGCCATATCTCGCGCGGCTCCGACACGGGCACTGTGTCCAGA
CCAGGCCAGGTATCTCTGACCAGAGTCATCCTTAGCGCCGTAAATCAATCGATGAGTTGCTTCAAAAATC
CCTTCCAGGGCGCGAGTTGATAGCTGGCTGGTGGCAGATGGCGCGGCAACACCATTTTTTCTGACCCGGC
AAAACAGGTAGTTATTCGGATCATCAGCTACACCAGAGACGGAAATCCATCGCTCGACCAGTTTAGTTAC
CCCCAGGCTAAGTGCCTTCTCTACACCTGCGGTGCTAACCAGCGTTTTCGTTCTGCCAATATGGATTAAC
ATTCTCCCACCGTCAGTACGTGAGATATCTTTAACCCTGATCCTGGCAATTTCGGCTATACGTAACAGGG
TGTTATAATCAATCCCCAGAAATGCCAGATTACGTATATCCTGGCAGCGATCGCTATTTTCCATGAGTGA
ACGAACCTGGTCGAAATCAGTGCGTTCGAACGCTAGAGCCTGTTTTGCACGTTCACCGGCATCAACGTTT
TCTTTTCGGATCCGCCGCATAACCAGTGAAACA
